>Addgene plasmid #168168 | pTH32 [pmyo-3::YFP-CaCyclOp(A-2x)::SL2::mCherry] | addgene full sequence | sequence record 332384 | Addgene NGS Result
GAAACAGCTATGACCATGATTACGCCAAGCTTGCGGCTATAATAAGTTCTTGAATAAAATAATTTTCCCG
ACAAAACATGAGTATTTCTTTCGAAAATAAAAGTGCAGGCTAATTAGAGATTATTCTGTAATTAACTGCA
TAATTTGTCACGTGCCATAGTTTTACATTCCACTACGTCATAGTTCTTAAAATACTAATCTCCTGAAAAT
AGAAGTAGGTGAAGAAAGTTTAATTATCAGTTCTAAAATGACAATTGATCTTTGGAATATGTTCTGAAAC
TACCGATCATTGAACAGATGCTATTTGAATGATATAGAATTGTATATTTGCAATTTCTGAAACGCGTTCT
TAAAGGCACACAGATTAATTCAAAAGGGTCTGGCCGCAAAAAGGTTTATGGTGGCCGATTTTGAGTTTTG
TGTGTGATTGCTTTTTCACAATCAGTGTTTTCAGGATTATGTGATGAACTAGATCTTCAAGTTTCGTTAC
ATTTCATATGTTTTCGGAACTCACGAAGTACATATTGGGTATTGTGCTCAAAAAATTCAGCAATCAGCTT
CGCTCCGCTGACTTTAGAACCCAAAAAAATAGTATGGCCAAACTGACTGTGTTACGATCATTTCAATTTT
TCAATACATATTTAAGATTTCTAAGAGTAAGAAGGTCAAAAACTGTTCTGGAATACATATATATTTTTCA
GGTTACAATTAGTCAAAAAGTGCACTGAAATATACGTTTTAATTTCACGAATAACCCAATTAGTTCAATG
TATTTTTGGTCAACCAACGTTAAAGTTTGGCTTCCAACCAATTATCATTTCTGATCAACCACAATGTTTT
TTCTTTATCTGCAAGTTAATTTTTTATTTTTATCCAGATGTTTGGCATATTTTTCAATTCTTCACTAGCG
CCCACTTCTTGCACTTCCGGCGCCCTGAATCTAATGCATCTGTTGCAAGAATTGAAAGACCAATCAACAC
ATTGTTTTCTTCACGAGATACTGAAGAAAATGAATAAAAACAGAGAAAAAGAGCCATGTGATTAGTGACA
ACTGTTGCTAACAGATACCATAGCTTGGACTTGGTACGTGATGGCAACGTATGGGTCAACAAAAATGATT
GCAGAGGGGGTGCAAAACAGTCAAGTCGAGAAAATATGAAAAACAGAAAACAAAGAACAGAAAAATGGGT
TTGAGAGTCAGTATAATTTATAAAAGAAAAATTGTACATAGAAATTAACCATTTTTGTAGAAGAAGTTAT
TTTTCAAGCATCGTTAAAAATTATTCAAAGCACCTTATTTCATATTTAATTTTAAACATGGTTAAATGAA
CAACACGGTGCGCAATCAGGAAAACTTGAAATCTGAAACTGTTGTTGTGATCTTCTTCGCAACTGTTCAG
ATAGCACTAGTGTAATGTTAAGAGTGCGCGAATATAATGGAATATAATGGATCACACCTCCTGCCATCAG
GTAAACGTCTCTGTTATCACATATTTCCAACTATTAAATTTTTACCTTTTACAGTTTTACATTTTTTTGA
AAAAAGTAACTTTTTGTCTTCAAAATCCCTGACGAAAATATCAAATATTTTAATCGAGACTGCAGAGGAA
CCGATTGATGATTTGGAAAATCCAGCTTTACCTGTGTAAGAACTGAAAAGTTTCATAACCCTAGGGTATT
CCCAGTTACATTCCCCACTGGCTAACAATAGCACCCAGTTTTTCATCACCTTTCTTCAAATTTCTCGGCG
ATTTGTTAAAAACAAAATTTGTGTCCCTTCTCTGATATCTCTATGTCTCTAAACACAAGTTCATCGGAAA
ACGAAGGAGGGTAGGTGTTGGTTGGGCTCCCGAAGTGAAAATAGAAGAGCAAGAATAGAATATTAGAGAG
AGAGTGCAGAGAGGGCGGGATAGCTCCCGGGATTCCGTTTTCTTCTTCTTTATCTTCAACGATGATGTGT
GTGCGTGTTGTATAGATTCTGTTGCTCCCCCACAACTCGCTCCGAAGGCTCAATACAATTCAATTGATAT
TGGAGGAGAGCCTACCGGAGTGGGAGGATAAGAAGAAACATAAGAAGAAGAAGAAGAAGAAGCATGCTTC
TGGTTTTTGATGCTATGAAAACGGCACAAAAAGATGATTGAGGTCCCTTTTCAATACCTTCTCTCATCTT
TCAAATCCCATTGAAACCTAAAACTTCTCACCACGCTTTACCATTGTTCTCCAAAAACTTATAGCAATGT
CTATAACTTTTTTATCTCTGAAAAGCAGTGTTCCATTTTTCTTTTTCCTATTTTATTTCAATTGTTTCTC
ACATTTCGTTTGGATTCTTTGCTTGTCAACCAGCTTCTTCTTCCACTTTTACCGTCTAATTTTCAGGGCA
GGGAGCCATCAAACCCACGACCACTAGATCCATCTAGAATGGTGAGCAAGGGCGAGGAGCTGTTCACCGG
GGTGGTGCCCATCCTGGTCGAGCTGGACGGCGACGTAAACGGCCACAAGTTCAGCGTGTCCGGCGAGGGC
GAGGGCGATGCCACCTACGGCAAGCTGACCCTGAAGCTGATCTGCACCACCGGCAAGCTGCCCGTGCCCT
GGCCCACCCTCGTGACCACCCTGGGCTACGGCCTGCAGTGCTTCGCCCGCTACCCCGACCACATGAAGCA
GCACGACTTCTTCAAGTCCGCCATGCCCGAAGGCTACGTCCAGGAGCGCACCATCTTCTTCAAGGACGAC
GGCAACTACAAGACCCGCGCCGAGGTGAAGTTCGAGGGCGACACCCTGGTGAACCGCATCGAGCTGAAGG
GCATCGACTTCAAGGAGGACGGCAACATCCTGGGGCACAAGCTGGAGTACAACTACAACAGCCACAACGT
CTATATCACCGCCGACAAGCAGAAGAACGGCATCAAGGCCAACTTCAAGATCCGCCACAACATCGAGGAC
GGCGGCGTGCAGCTCGCCGACCACTACCAGCAGAACACCCCCATCGGCGACGGCCCCGTGCTGCTGCCCG
ACAACCACTACCTGAGCTACCAGTCCGCCCTGAGCAAAGACCCCAACGAGAAGCGCGATCACATGGTCCT
GCTGGAGTTCGTGACCGCCGCCGGGATCACTCTCGGCATGGACGAGCTGTACAAGGGATCAATGTCTATG
AAAGATAAAGATAATAACCTGCGGGGAGCATGTAGTGGCTGTTCCTGCCCTGAATACTGTTACTCACCAA
CCTCAACCCTGTGCGACGATTGCAAGTGTAGCGTGACAAAACACCCTATCGTCGAGCAGCCACTGACTCG
AAACGGAAGTTTCCGGAGCTCCGGAGCCTCACTGCTGCCATCTCCCAGTCAGCCCAATATCAAGGTCACT
GGCTCTAGTACCGCCTCAAGCAACGCTAATATGCGGAACAGACAGAACAATTCACTGAGCGTGTCCAATG
TCCGCAGCACCTCCTCTGCAAGTTCAAGCAACGTGTCCTCTCCCGCCAATAGCCGACCTGGCTCTCCTAG
TAAGCAGTCCGCTCTGCAGCAGTACCAGACAAACATCGCAGACATGTGGTCCTGGGATATGATGCTGAGT
ACCCCTTCACTGAAATTCCTGACAGGACAGTTTATCATGTGGGCCATTCTGACCGTGGCCGGCGCTTTCT
ACGCTCTGTTTATCCAGGAAAGACAGGCTTATAATAGGGGCTGGGCAGACATTTGGTACGGCTATGGGGC
CTTCGGATTTGGCATCGGGATTGCTTTCAGTTATATGGGATTTGCAGGCGCCAGAAACCCAGAGAAGAAA
GCACTGTCCCTGTGCCTGCTGGGAGTGAACATCATCGCTTTTAGTTCATACATCCTGATTATGCTGCGGC
TGACTCCAACCATCGAAGGCACCCTGAGCAACCCAGTGGAGCCTGCAAGATACCTGGAGTGGATTGCTAC
CTGTCCCGTCCTGATTCTGCTGATCTCCGAGATTACACAGGCAGACCATAATGCCTGGGGGGTGGTCTTC
TCTGATTACGCCCTGGTGGTCTGCGGGTTCTTTGGAGCTGTGCTGCCCCCTTATCCCTGGGGAAACCTGT
TTAATATCCTGTCATGTGCCTTCTTTAGCTTCGTGGTCTACAGCCTGTGGAGGTCCTTTACTGGGGCCAT
CAACGGAGAGACCCCTTGCAACATTGAAGTGAATGGCCTGAGGTGGACACGCTTCTCAACTGTCACCACA
TGGACCCTGTTTCCACTGAGCTGGTTCGCCTTTACATCTGGCATGCTGAGTTTCACAATGACTGAGGCAT
CTTTTACCATGATCGATATTGGGGCCAAGGTGTTCCTGACACTGGTGCTGGTCAACAGCACTGTGGAGCA
GGCACAGAATCAGAAAGTCGAAGCCATCACAGCTATTGCAGAGGAACTGGAATCTCAGATCACTAACTGT
GACGCCATTCTGCAGAAGATGATGCCTGAGGGGGTGCTGGAACAGCTGAAGAATGGACAGGCAACCGAGG
CCAAAGAGTACGAATCCGTGACAGTCTTCTTTTCTGACATCACAAACTTTACTGTGATTAGCTCCAGGAC
CTCCACAAAGGACATGATGGCCACCCTGAACAAGCTGTGGCTGGAGTATGATGCCATCGCTAAGCGGTGG
GGCGTGTATAAGGTCAAGACTATTGGGGACGCTTATCTGGGAGTGACCGGAGCACCAGAGGTGGTCCCCG
ACCACGCTGATCGAGCAGTGAACTTCGCCCTGGACATCATCGAGATGATCAAGACTTTTAAAACTGCTAC
CGGCGAATCTATCAACATTCGCATCGGCCTGAATAGTGGACCAGTGACAGCCGGAGTCCTGGGCGACCTG
AACCCTCATTGGGATCTGGTGGGGGATACCGTCAATACAGCTTCCCGGATGGAGTCAACCAGCAAGGCAG
GGCACATTCATATCTCCGACTCTACTTACCAGATGATCAAGGGAAAATTCGTGACCCAGCCACTGGACCT
GATGGAAGTGAAAGGAAAGGGAAAAATGCAGACATATTGGGTGACCGCTAGAAAGTAAGGTACCGCTGTC
TCATCCTACTTTCACCTAGTTAACTGCTTGTCTTAAAATCTATGCTTCTCTTTAGTATCTAAAATTTTCC
TAGAAGCTTACAAGTATATAAATGGTCTCTTCTCAATAAAGGTTGTATATTTATTCATCTTATTGAATCT
GCCATTTCCTCGTTTTTGCGAGTTTATATACCTTCCAATTTTCTTTCTATTGTATTTTCAACTTCTAATT
TTAATTCAGGGAAACTGCTGTACCGGTAGAAAAAATGCTCGAGATGGTGAGCAAGGGCGAGGAGGATAAC
ATGGCCATCATCAAGGAGTTCATGCGCTTCAAGGTGCACATGGAGGGCTCCGTGAACGGCCACGAGTTCG
AGATCGAGGGCGAGGGCGAGGGCCGCCCCTACGAGGGCACCCAGACCGCCAAGCTGAAGGTGACCAAGGG
TGGCCCCCTGCCCTTCGCCTGGGACATCCTGTCCCCTCAGTTCATGTACGGCTCCAAGGCCTACGTGAAG
CACCCCGCCGACATCCCCGACTACTTGAAGCTGTCCTTCCCCGAGGGCTTCAAGTGGGAGCGCGTGATGA
ACTTCGAGGACGGCGGCGTGGTGACCGTGACCCAGGACTCCTCCCTGCAGGACGGCGAGTTCATCTACAA
GGTGAAGCTGCGCGGCACCAACTTCCCCTCCGACGGCCCCGTAATGCAGAAGAAGACCATGGGCTGGGAG
GCCTCCTCCGAGCGGATGTACCCCGAGGACGGCGCCCTGAAGGGCGAGATCAAGCAGAGGCTGAAGCTGA
AGGACGGCGGCCACTACGACGCTGAGGTCAAGACCACCTACAAGGCCAAGAAGCCCGTGCAGCTGCCCGG
CGCCTACAACGTCAACATCAAGTTGGACATCACCTCCCACAACGAGGACTACACCATCGTGGAACAGTAC
GAACGCGCCGAGGGCCGCCACTCCACCGGCGGCATGGACGAGCTGTACAAGTAAGAATTCCAACTGAGCG
CCGGTCGCTACCATTACCAACTTGTCTGGTGTCAAAAATAATAGGGGCCGCTGTCATCAGAGTAAGTTTA
AACTGAGTTCTACTAACTAACGAGTAATATTTAAATTTTCAGCATCTCGCGCCCGTGCCTCTGACTTCTA
AGTCCAATTACTCTTCAACATCCCTACATGCTCTTTCTCCCTGTGCTCCCACCCCCTATTTTTGTTATTA
TCAAAAAACTTCTCTTAATTTCTTTGTTTTTTAGCTTCTTTTAAGTCACCTCTAACAATGAAATTGTGTA
GATTCAAAAATAGAATTAATTCGTAATAAAAAGTCGAAAAAAATTGTGCTCCCTCCCCCCATTAATAATA
ATTCTATCCCAAAATCTACACAATGTTCTGTGTACACTTCTTATGTTTTTTACTTCTGATAAATTTTTTT
GAAACATCATAGAAAAAACCGCACACAAAATACCTTATCATATGTTACGTTTCAGTTTATGACCGCAATT
TTTATTTCTTCGCACGTCTGGGCCTCTCATGACGTCAAATCATGCTCATCGTGAAAAAGTTTTGGAGTAT
TTTTGGAATTTTTCAATCAAGTGAAAGTTTATGAAATTAATTTTCCTGCTTTTGCTTTTTGGGGTTTCCC
CTATTGTTTGTCAAGATTTCGAGGACGGCGTTTTTCTTGCTAAAATCACAAGTATTGATGAGCACGATGC
AAGAAAGATCGGAAGAAGGTTTGGGTTTGAGGCTCAGTGGAAGGTGAGTAGAAGTTGATAATTTGAAAGT
GGAGTAGTGTCTATGGGGTTTTTGCCTTAAATGACAGAATACATTCCCAATATACCAAACATAACTGTTT
CCTACTAGTCGGCCGTACGGGCCCTTTCGTCTCGCGCGTTTCGGTGATGACGGTGAAAACCTCTGACACA
TGCAGCTCCCGGAGACGGTCACAGCTTGTCTGTAAGCGGATGCCGGGAGCAGACAAGCCCGTCAGGGCGC
GTCAGCGGGTGTTGGCGGGTGTCGGGGCTGGCTTAACTATGCGGCATCAGAGCAGATTGTACTGAGAGTG
CACCATATGCGGTGTGAAATACCGCACAGATGCGTAAGGAGAAAATACCGCATCAGGCGGCCTTAATTAA
GGGCCTCGTGATACGCCTATTTTTATAGGTTAATGTCATGATAATAATGGTTTCTTAGACGTCAGGTGGC
ACTTTTCGGGGAAATGTGCGCGGAACCCCTATTTGTTTATTTTTCTAAATACATTCAAATATGTATCCGC
TCATGAGACAATAACCCTGATAAATGCTTCAATAATATTGAAAAAGGAAGAGTATGAGTATTCAACATTT
CCGTGTCGCCCTTATTCCCTTTTTTGCGGCATTTTGCCTTCCTGTTTTTGCTCACCCAGAAACGCTGGTG
AAAGTAAAAGATGCTGAAGATCAGTTGGGTGCACGAGTGGGTTACATCGAACTGGATCTCAACAGCGGTA
AGATCCTTGAGAGTTTTCGCCCCGAAGAACGTTTTCCAATGATGAGCACTTTTAAAGTTCTGCTATGTGG
CGCGGTATTATCCCGTATTGACGCCGGGCAAGAGCAACTCGGTCGCCGCATACACTATTCTCAGAATGAC
TTGGTTGAGTACTCACCAGTCACAGAAAAGCATCTTACGGATGGCATGACAGTAAGAGAATTATGCAGTG
CTGCCATAACCATGAGTGATAACACTGCGGCCAACTTACTTCTGACAACGATCGGAGGACCGAAGGAGCT
AACCGCTTTTTTGCACAACATGGGGGATCATGTAACTCGCCTTGATCGTTGGGAACCGGAGCTGAATGAA
GCCATACCAAACGACGAGCGTGACACCACGATGCCTGTAGCAATGGCAACAACGTTGCGCAAACTATTAA
CTGGCGAACTACTTACTCTAGCTTCCCGGCAACAATTAATAGACTGGATGGAGGCGGATAAAGTTGCAGG
ACCACTTCTGCGCTCGGCCCTTCCGGCTGGCTGGTTTATTGCTGATAAATCTGGAGCCGGTGAGCGTGGG
TCTCGCGGTATCATTGCAGCACTGGGGCCAGATGGTAAGCCCTCCCGTATCGTAGTTATCTACACGACGG
GGAGTCAGGCAACTATGGATGAACGAAATAGACAGATCGCTGAGATAGGTGCCTCACTGATTAAGCATTG
GTAACTGTCAGACCAAGTTTACTCATATATACTTTAGATTGATTTAAAACTTCATTTTTAATTTAAAAGG
ATCTAGGTGAAGATCCTTTTTGATAATCTCATGACCAAAATCCCTTAACGTGAGTTTTCGTTCCACTGAG
CGTCAGACCCCGTAGAAAAGATCAAAGGATCTTCTTGAGATCCTTTTTTTCTGCGCGTAATCTGCTGCTT
GCAAACAAAAAAACCACCGCTACCAGCGGTGGTTTGTTTGCCGGATCAAGAGCTACCAACTCTTTTTCCG
AAGGTAACTGGCTTCAGCAGAGCGCAGATACCAAATACTGTTCTTCTAGTGTAGCCGTAGTTAGGCCACC
ACTTCAAGAACTCTGTAGCACCGCCTACATACCTCGCTCTGCTAATCCTGTTACCAGTGGCTGCTGCCAG
TGGCGATAAGTCGTGTCTTACCGGGTTGGACTCAAGACGATAGTTACCGGATAAGGCGCAGCGGTCGGGC
TGAACGGGGGGTTCGTGCACACAGCCCAGCTTGGAGCGAACGACCTACACCGAACTGAGATACCTACAGC
GTGAGCTATGAGAAAGCGCCACGCTTCCCGAAGGGAGAAAGGCGGACAGGTATCCGGTAAGCGGCAGGGT
CGGAACAGGAGAGCGCACGAGGGAGCTTCCAGGGGGAAACGCCTGGTATCTTTATAGTCCTGTCGGGTTT
CGCCACCTCTGACTTGAGCGTCGATTTTTGTGATGCTCGTCAGGGGGGCGGAGCCTATGGAAAAACGCCA
GCAACGCGGCCTTTTTACGGTTCCTGGCCTTTTGCTGGCCTTTTGCTCACATGTTCTTTCCTGCGTTATC
CCCTGATTCTGTGGATAACCGTATTACCGCCTTTGAGTGAGCTGATACCGCTCGCCGCAGCCGAACGACC
GAGCGCAGCGAGTCAGTGAGCGAGGAAGCGGAAGAGCGCCCAATACGCAAACCGCCTCTCCCCGCGCGTT
GGCCGATTCATTAATGCAGCTGGCACGACAGGTTTCCCGACTGGAAAGCGGGCAGTGAGCGCAACGCAAT
TAATGTGAGTTAGCTCACTCATTAGGCACCCCAGGCTTTACACTTTATGCTTCCGGCTCGTATGTTGTGT
GGAATTGTGAGCGGATAACAATTTCACACAG
Features (pLannotate 1.2.2; 12 found; start..end, strand, type, name):
   2419..3135    +  CDS            Venus: Venus is a basic (constitutively fluorescent) yellow fluorescent protein published in 2002, derived from Aequorea victoria. It is reported to be a rapidly-maturing weak dimer with moderate acid sensitivity.
   5294..6001    +  CDS            mCherry: mCherry is a basic (constitutively fluorescent) red fluorescent protein published in 2004, derived from Discosoma sp.. It is reported to be a very rapidly-maturing monomer with low acid sensitivity.
   6611..6763    +  CDS            aex-5 (fragment): AEX5_CAEEL - Also known as kpc-3 From Caenorhabditis elegans.
   6891..6926    +  CDS            rop (fragment): Rop protein, which maintains plasmids at low copy number; rop
   7028..7127    +  misc_feature   bom (fragment): basis of mobility region from pBR322
   7229..7333    +  promoter       AmpR promoter: bla
   7334..8194    +  CDS            AmpR: β-lactamase; bla; confers resistance to ampicillin, carbenicillin, and related antibiotics
   8365..8953    +  rep_origin     ori: high-copy-number ColE1/pMB1/pBR322/pUC origin of replication
   9136..9228    +  CDS            lacI (fragment): lac repressor; lacI; The lac repressor binds to the lac operator to inhibit transcription in E. coli. This inhibition can be relieved by adding lactose or isopropyl-β-D-thiogalactopyranoside (IPTG).
   9241..9262    +  protein_bind   CAP binding site: CAP binding activates transcription in the presence of cAMP. E. coli catabolite activator protein
   9277..9307    +  promoter       lac promoter: promoter for the E. coli lac operon
   9315..9331    +  protein_bind   lac operator: The lac repressor binds to the lac operator to inhibit transcription in E. coli. This inhibition can be relieved by adding lactose or isopropyl-β-D-thiogalactopyranoside (IPTG). lac repressor encoded by lacI
