[The description below was written by a language model from this plasmid's Addgene catalogue record and pLannotate feature annotations shown in this document.]
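Description:
pTH32 is a C. elegans expression plasmid built on the pCFJ104 backbone for producing a light-activated cyclase in body wall muscle cells (BWMs). It is propagated in E. coli as a high-copy plasmid, carrying a ColE1/pUC-type origin and a β-lactamase gene with its own promoter for ampicillin selection. The annotation also picks up small backbone remnants (rop, bom and lacI fragments, plus a CAP site, lac promoter and lac operator), which play no evident role in worm expression.

According to the construct name, the payload is driven by the myo-3 promoter, a muscle-specific worm promoter. The automated feature table does not annotate it, but the roughly 2.4 kb upstream of the first coding sequence is unannotated. The first open reading frame begins with a yellow fluorescent protein, recognised by the annotation as Venus, fused to the N terminus of CaCyclOp, a rhodopsin cyclase from the fungus Catenaria anguillulae. The "A-2x" variant carries two substitutions, E497K and C566D, and is also recorded as YFP-CaRhAC, a name that points to conversion of the enzyme into a rhodopsin adenylyl cyclase. The cyclase itself is not annotated, but it would occupy the gap between Venus and mCherry. An SL2 trans-splicing sequence, named in the title but also not annotated, links this gene to a downstream mCherry, giving an operon-like arrangement in which mCherry is translated separately and marks expressing cells. A short aex-5 fragment is annotated downstream of mCherry; the record does not explain it.

The associated publication concerns optogenetic tools for manipulating cyclic nucleotides, coupled functionally to cyclic nucleotide-gated channels. This fits use of the plasmid to generate transgenic worms for light-controlled cyclic nucleotide production in muscle.
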