Addgene plasmid #168168: pTH32 [pmyo-3::YFP-CaCyclOp(A-2x)::SL2::mCherry]
Purpose: Expression of YFP-CaCyclOp(A-2x) in BWMs of C. elegans
Depositing lab: Alexander Gottschalk. Depositing organization: Goethe-Universitaet Frankfurt am Main. Publication: Optogenetic tools for manipulation of cyclic nucleotides functionally coupled to cyclic nucleotide-gated channels. Henss T, Nagpal J, Gao S, Scheib U, Pieragnolo A, Hirschhauser A, Schneider-Warme F, Hegemann P, Nagel G, Gottschalk A. Br J Pharmacol. 2021 Mar 18. doi: 10.1111/bph.15445. PubMed 33733470.
Backbone
  Vector backbone: pCFJ104
  Vector type: Worm Expression
Growth in bacteria
  Bacterial resistance: Ampicillin, 100 μg/mL
  Growth temperature: 37°C
  Growth strain: DH5alpha
  Copy number: High Copy
Gene/Insert
  Gene/Insert name: YFP-CaCyclOp(A-2x) (alt name: YFP-CaRhAC)
  Species: Catenaria anguillulae
  Mutation: E497K and C566D
  Tag / fusion protein: YFP (N terminal on insert)
  Cloning method: Gibson Cloning
  Sequencing primers: 5′ gattctttgcttgtcaac; 3′ ACTTGTAAGCTTCTAGG
Terms and licenses: Academic/Nonprofit Terms; Industry Terms: Not Available to Industry
How to cite: pTH32 [pmyo-3::YFP-CaCyclOp(A-2x)::SL2::mCherry] was a gift from Alexander Gottschalk (Addgene plasmid # 168168 ; http://n2t.net/addgene:168168 ; RRID:Addgene_168168)
